>Addgene plasmid #248970 | p17-mCherry-CYRI-B | addgene full sequence | sequence record 496437 | Addgene NGS Result
TTGAGATCCTTTTTTTCTGCGCGTAATCTGCTGCTTGCAAACAAAAAAACCACCGCTACCAGCGGTGGTT
TGTTTGCCGGATCAAGAGCTACCAACTCTTTTTCCGAAGGTAACTGGCTTCAGCAGAGCGCAGATACCAA
ATACTGTTCTTCTAGTGTAGCCGTAGTTAGGCCACCACTTCAAGAACTCTGTAGCACCGCCTACATACCT
CGCTCTGCTAATCCTGTTACCAGTGGCTGCTGCCAGTGGCGATAAGTCGTGTCTTACCGGGTTGGACTCA
AGACGATAGTTACCGGATAAGGCGCAGCGGTCGGGCTGAACGGGGGGTTCGTGCACACAGCCCAGCTTGG
AGCGAACGACCTACACCGAACTGAGATACCTACAGCGTGAGCTATGAGAAAGCGCTACGCTTCCCGAAGG
GAGAAAGGCGGACAGGTATCCGGTAAGCGGCAGGGTCGGAACAGGAGAGCGCACGAGGGAGCTTCCAGGG
GGAAACGCCTGGTATCTTTATAGTCCTGTCGGGTTTCGCCACCTCTGACTTGAGCGTCGATTTTTGTGAT
GCTCGTCAGGGGGGCGGAGCCTATGGAAAAACGCCAGCAACGCGGCCTTTTTACGGTTCCTGGCCTTTTG
CTGGCCTTTTGCTCACATGTTCTTTCCTGCGTTATCCCCTGATTCTGTGGATAACCGTATTACCGCCTTT
GAGTGAGCTGATACCGCTCGCCGCAGCCGAACGACCGAGCGCAGCGAGTCAGTGAGCGAGGAAGCGGAAG
AGCGCCCAATACGCAAACCGCCTCTCCCCGCGCGTTGGCCGATTCATTAATGCAGCTGGCACGACAGGTT
TCCCGACTGGAAAGCGGGCAGTGAGCGCAACGCAATTAATGTGAGTTAGCTCACTCATTAGGCACCCCAG
GCTTTACACTTTATGCTTCCGGCTCGTATGTTGTGTGGAATTGTGAGCGGATAACAATTTCACACAGGAA
ACAGCTATGACATGATTACGAATTAATTCGAGCTCGCCCGACATTGATTATTGACTAGTTATTAATAGTA
ATCAATTACGGGGTCATTAGTTCATAGCCCATATATGGAGTTCCGCGTTACATAACTTACGGTAAATGGC
CCGCCTGGCTGACCGCCCAACGACCCCCGCCCATTGACGTCAATAATGACGTATGTTCCCATAGTAACGC
CAATAGGGACTTTCCATTGACGTCAATGGGTGGAGTATTTACGGTAAACTGCCCACTTGGCAGTACATCA
AGTGTATCATATGCCAAGTACGCCCCCTATTGACGTCAATGACGGTAAATGGCCCGCCTGGCATTATGCC
CAGTACATGACCTTATGGGACTTTCCTACTTGGCAGTACATCTACGTATTAGTCATCGCTATTACCATGG
TGATGCGGTTTTGGCAGTACATCAATGGGCGTGGATAGCGGTTTGACTCACGGGGATTTCCAAGTCTCCA
CCCCATTGACGTCAATGGGAGTTTGTTTTGGCACCAAAATCAACGGGACTTTCCAAAATGTCGTAACAAC
TCCGCCCCATTGACGCAAATGGGCGGTAGGCGTGTACGGTGGGAGGTCTATATAAGCAGAGCTCGTTTAG
TGAACCGTCAGATCGCCTGGAGACGCCATCCACGCTGTTTTGACCTCCATAGAAGACACCGGGACCGATC
CAGCCTCCGCGGCCGGGAACGGTGCATTGGAACGCGGATTCCCCGTGCCAAGAGTGACGTAAGTACCGCC
TATAGAGTCTATAGGCCCACCCCCTTGGCTTCGTTAGAACGCGGCTACAATTAATACATAACCTTATGTA
TCATACACATACGATTTAGGTGACACTATAGAATAACATCCACTTTGCCTTTCTCTCCACAGGTGTCCAC
TCCCAGGTCCAACTGCACCTCGGTTCTATCGATTGAATTCATGGGGAATCTTCTTAAAGTTTTGACATGC
ACAGACCTTGAGCAGGGGCCACTCGAGGTGAGCAAGGGCGAGGAGGATAACATGGCCATCATCAAGGAGT
TCATGCGCTTCAAGGTGCACATGGAGGGCTCCGTGAACGGCCACGAGTTCGAGATCGAGGGCGAGGGCGA
GGGCCGCCCCTACGAGGGCACCCAGACCGCCAAGCTGAAGGTGACCAAGGGTGGCCCCCTGCCCTTCGCC
TGGGACATCCTGTCCCCTCAGTTCATGTACGGCTCCAAGGCCTACGTGAAGCACCCCGCCGACATCCCCG
ACTACTTGAAGCTGTCCTTCCCCGAGGGCTTCAAGTGGGAGCGCGTGATGAACTTCGAGGACGGCGGCGT
GGTGACCGTGACCCAGGACTCCTCCCTGCAGGACGGCGAGTTCATCTACAAGGTGAAGCTGCGCGGCACC
AACTTCCCCTCCGACGGCCCCGTAATGCAGAAGAAGACCATGGGCTGGGAGGCCTCCTCCGAGCGGATGT
ACCCCGAGGACGGCGCCCTGAAGGGCGAGATCAAGCAGAGGCTGAAGCTGAAGGACGGCGGCCACTACGA
CGCTGAGGTCAAGACCACCTACAAGGCCAAGAAGCCCGTGCAGCTGCCCGGCGCCTACAACGTCAACATC
AAGTTGGACATCACCTCCCACAACGAGGACTACACCATCGTGGAACAGTACGAACGCGCCGAGGGCCGCC
ACTCCACCGGCGGCATGGACGAGCTGTACAAGGCTAGCAATTTTTTCCTTGATTTTGAAAATGCCCAGCC
TACAGAGTCTGAGAAGGAAATTTATAATCAGGTGAATGTAGTATTAAAAGATGCAGAAGGCATCTTGGAG
GACTTGCAGTCATACAGAGGAGCTGGCCACGAAATACGAGAGGCAATCCAGCATCCAGCAGATGAGAAGT
TGCAAGAGAAGGCATGGGGTGCAGTTGTTCCACTAGTAGGCAAATTAAAGAAATTTTACGAATTTTCTCA
GAGGTTAGAAGCAGCATTAAGAGGTCTTCTGGGAGCCTTAACAAGTACCCCATATTCTCCCACCCAGCAT
CTAGAGCGAGAGCAGGCTCTTGCTAAACAGTTTGCAGAAATTCTTCATTTCACACTCCGGTTTGATGAAC
TCAAGATGACAAATCCTGCCATACAGAATGATTTCAGCTATTATAGAAGAACATTGAGTCGTATGAGGAT
TAACAATGTACCGGCAGAAGGAGAAAATGAAGTAAATAATGAATTGGCAAATCGAATGTCTTTGTTTTAT
GCTGAGGCAACTCCAATGCTGAAAACCTTGAGTGATGCCACAACAAAATTTGTATCAGAGAATAAAAATT
TACCAATAGAAAATACCACAGATTGTTTAAGCACAATGGCTAGTGTATGCAGAGTCATGCTGGAAACACC
GGAATACAGAAGCAGATTTACAAATGAAGAGACAGTGTCATTCTGCTTGAGGGTAATGGTGGGTGTCATA
ATACTCTATGACCACGTACATCCAGTGGGAGCATTTGCTAAAACTTCCAAAATTGATATGAAAGGTTGTA
TCAAAGTTCTTAAGGACCAACCTCCTAATAGTGTGGAAGGTCTTCTAAATGCTCTCAGGTACACAACAAA
ACATTTGAATGATGAGACTACCTCCAAGCAAATTAAATCCATGCTGCAATAAGGATCCTCTAGAGTCGAC
CTGCAGAAGCTTGGCCGCCATGGCCCAACTTGTTTATTGCAGCTTATAATGGTTACAAATAAAGCAATAG
CATCACAAATTTCACAAATAAAGCATTTTTTTCACTGCATTCTAGTTGTGGTTTGTCCAAACTCATCAAT
GTATCTTATCATGTCTGGATCGGGAATTAATTCGGCGCAGCACCATGGCCTGAAATAACCTCTGAAAGAG
GAACTTGGTTAGGTACCTTCTGAGGCGGAAAGAACCAGCTGTGGAATGTGTGTCAGTTAGGGTGTGGAAA
GTCCCCAGGCTCCCCAGCAGGCAGAAGTATGCAAAGCATGCATCTCAATTAGTCAGCAACCAGGTGTGGA
AAGTCCCCAGGCTCCCCAGCAGGCAGAAGTATGCAAAGCATGCATCTCAATTAGTCAGCAACCATAGTCC
CGCCCCTAACTCCGCCCATCCCGCCCCTAACTCCGCCCAGTTCCGCCCATTCTCCGCCCCATGGCTGACT
AATTTTTTTTATTTATGCAGAGGCCGAGGCCGCCTCGGCCTCTGAGCTATTCCAGAAGTAGTGAGGAGGC
TTTTTTGGAGGCCTAGGCTTTTGCAAAAAGCTGTTAACAGCTTGGCACTGGCCGTCGTTTTACAACGTCG
TGACTGGGAAAACCCTGGCGTTACCCAACTTAATCGCCTTGCAGCACATCCCCCTTTCGCCAGCTGGCGT
AATAGCGAAGAGGCCCGCACCGATCGCCCTTCCCAACAGTTGCGCAGCCTGAATGGCGAATGGCGCCTGA
TGCGGTATTTTCTCCTTACGCATCTGTGCGGTATTTCACACCGCATA
[142 nt withheld, positions 4458-4599]
C
[141 nt withheld, positions 4601-4741]
CCTTTGACGTTGGAGTCCACGTTCTTT
[37 nt withheld, positions 4769-4805]
ACCCTATCTCGGGCTATTCTTTTGATTTATAAGGGATTTTGCCGATTTCGGCCTATTGGTTAAAAAATGA
GCTGATTTAACAAAAATTTAACGCGAATTTTAACAAAATATTAACGTTTACAATTTTATGGTGCACTCTC
AGTACAATCTGCTCTGATGCCGCATAGTTAAGCCAGCCCCGACACCCGCCAACACCCGCTGACGCGCCCT
GACGGGCTTGTCTGCTCCCGGCATCCGCTTACAGACAAGCTGTGACCGTCTCCGGGAGCTGCATGTGTCA
GAGGTTTTCACCGTCATCACCGAAACGCGCGAGACGAAAGGGCCTCGTGATACGCCTATTTTTATAGGTT
AATGTCATGATAATAATGGTTTCTTAGACGTCAGGTGGCACTTTTCGGGGAAATGTGCGCGGAACCCCTA
TTTGTTTATTTTTCTAAATACATTCAAATATGTATCCGCTCATGAGACAATAACCCTGATAAATGCTTCA
ATAATATTGAAAAAGGAAGAGTATGAGTATTCAACATTTCCGTGTCGCCCTTATTCCCTTTTTTGCGGCA
TTTTGCCTTCCTGTTTTTGCTCACCCAGAAACGCTGGTGAAAGTAAAAGATGCTGAAGATCAGTTGGGTG
CACGAGTGGGTTACATCGAACTGGATCTCAACAGCGGTAAGATCCTTGAGAGTTTTCGCCCCGAAGAACG
TTTTCCAATGATGAGCACTTTTAAAGTTCTGCTATGTGGCGCGGTATTATCCCGTATTGACGCCGGGCAA
GAGCAACTCGGTCGCCGCATACACTATTCTCAGAATGACTTGGTTGAGTACTCACCAGTCACAGAAAAGC
ATCTTACGGATGGCATGACAGTAAGAGAATTATGCAGTGCTGCCATAACCATGAGTGATAACACTGCGGC
CAACTTACTTCTGACAACGATCGGAGGACCGAAGGAGCTAACCGCTTTTTTGCACAACATGGGGGATCAT
GTAACTCGCCTTGATCGTTGGGAACCGGAGCTGAATGAAGCCATACCAAACGACGAGCGTGACACCACGA
TGCCTGTAGCAATGGCAACAACGTTGCGCAAACTATTAACTGGCGAACTACTTACTCTAGCTTCCCGGCA
ACAATTAATAGACTGGATGGAGGCGGATAAAGTTGCAGGACCACTTCTGCGCTCGGCCCTTCCGGCTGGC
TGGTTTATTGCTGATAAATCTGGAGCCGGTGAGCGTGGGTCTCGCGGTATCATTGCAGCACTGGGGCCAG
ATGGTAAGCCCTCCCGTATCGTAGTTATCTACACGACGGGGAGTCAGGCAACTATGGATGAACGAAATAG
ACAGATCGCTGAGATAGGTGCCTCACTGATTAAGCATTGGTAACTGTCAGACCAAGTTTACTCATATATA
CTTTAGATTGATTTAAAACTTCATTTTTAATTTAAAAGGATCTAGGTGAAGATCCTTTTTGATAATCTCA
TGACCAAAATCCCTTAACGTGAGTTTTCGTTCCACTGAGCGTCAGACCCCGTAGAAAAGATCAAAGGATC
TTC
Features (pLannotate 1.2.2; 22 found; start..end, strand, type, name):
      1..589     +  rep_origin     ori: high-copy-number ColE1/pMB1/pBR322/pUC origin of replication
    772..864     +  CDS            lacI (fragment): lac repressor; lacI; The lac repressor binds to the lac operator to inhibit transcription in E. coli. This inhibition can be relieved by adding lactose or isopropyl-β-D-thiogalactopyranoside (IPTG).
    877..898     +  protein_bind   CAP binding site: CAP binding activates transcription in the presence of cAMP. E. coli catabolite activator protein
    913..943     +  promoter       lac promoter: promoter for the E. coli lac operon
    951..967     +  protein_bind   lac operator: The lac repressor binds to the lac operator to inhibit transcription in E. coli. This inhibition can be relieved by adding lactose or isopropyl-β-D-thiogalactopyranoside (IPTG). lac repressor encoded by lacI
   1020..1399    +  enhancer       CMV enhancer: human cytomegalovirus immediate early enhancer
   1400..1603    +  promoter       CMV promoter: human cytomegalovirus (CMV) immediate early promoter
   1739..1782    +  intron         CMV intron (fragment): modified intron A from human cytomegalovirus
   1834..1852    +  promoter       SP6 promoter: promoter for bacteriophage SP6 RNA polymerase
   1856..1893    +  CDS            IgH signal sequence (fragment): signal sequence from the mouse immunoglobulin heavy chain variable region
   1988..2692    +  CDS            mCherry: mCherry is a basic (constitutively fluorescent) red fluorescent protein published in 2004, derived from Discosoma sp.. It is reported to be a very rapidly-maturing monomer with low acid sensitivity.
   2681..3619    +  CDS            CYRIB: CYRIB_HUMAN - Also known as CYRI From Homo sapiens (Human).
   3623..3646    +  misc_feature   MCS (fragment): pUC18/19 multiple cloning site
   3667..3801    +  polyA_signal   SV40 poly(A) signal: SV40 polyadenylation signal
   3870..4227    +  promoter       SV40 promoter: SV40 enhancer and early promoter
   4246..4400    +  CDS            lacZα (fragment): LacZα fragment of β-galactosidase; lacZ fragment
   4406..4457    -  misc_feature   bom (fragment): basis of mobility region from pBR322
   4476..4856    +  rep_origin     M13 ori (sequence partly withheld): M13 bacteriophage origin of replication; arrow indicates direction of (+) strand synthesis
   4932..4981    -  misc_feature   bom (fragment): basis of mobility region from pBR322
   5083..5118    -  CDS            rop (fragment): Rop protein, which maintains plasmids at low copy number; rop
   5213..5317    +  promoter       AmpR promoter: bla
   5318..6178    +  CDS            AmpR: β-lactamase; bla; confers resistance to ampicillin, carbenicillin, and related antibiotics
