[The description below was written by a language model from this plasmid's Addgene catalogue record and pLannotate feature annotations shown in this document.]
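Description:
p17-mCherry-CYRI-B is a 6,348 bp mammalian expression plasmid encoding human CYRI-B (CYRIB, formerly FAM49B) with the red fluorescent protein mCherry inserted internally, after proline 17, rather than fused to either end. This placement leaves the native N-terminus intact and so preserves the proposed N-terminal myristoylation site, which a conventional N-terminal tag would mask. The backbone is recorded only as a generic "expression vector" of about 4.8 kb. In E. coli it is maintained by a high-copy ColE1/pUC-type origin and selected with ampicillin through the bla gene and its own promoter. An M13 phage origin is also annotated.

Expression is driven by the human CMV immediate-early enhancer and promoter, followed by a fragment of CMV intron A and an SP6 promoter, which also serves as the 5′ sequencing primer site. The annotated coding region comprises mCherry followed directly by the bulk of the CYRIB sequence. The short stretch upstream of mCherry, where the first 17 CYRI-B codons would be expected, is not annotated as CYRIB, and the brief "IgH signal sequence" fragment called there is probably a spurious automated match. An SV40 polyadenylation signal terminates the transcript. An SV40 enhancer/early promoter lies downstream, but no mammalian selection marker is annotated after it, so the record supports transient expression more clearly than stable selection. The remaining hits (lacI, lac promoter/operator, lacZα, bom and rop fragments) are backbone remnants.

The construct is used to visualise CYRI-B localisation and dynamics in live mammalian cells. The associated work concerns CYRI proteins in macropinosome formation, integrin uptake and invasive migration.
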