Addgene plasmid #248970: p17-mCherry-CYRI-B
Purpose: Expresses recombinant fluorescent CYRI-B (Fam49B) protein in mammalian cells, specifically human Cyri-B with internal mCherry after proline 17, preserving the proposed N-terminal myristoylation site.
Depositing lab: Laura Machesky. Depositing organization: University of Glasgow. Publication: CYRI-A limits invasive migration through macropinosome formation and integrin uptake regulation. Le AH, Yelland T, Paul NR, Fort L, Nikolaou S, Ismail S, Machesky LM. J Cell Biol. 2021 Sep 6;220(9). pii: 212437. doi: 10.1083/jcb.202012114. Epub 2021 Jun 24. PubMed 34165494.
Backbone
  Vector backbone: Expression Vector
  Backbone size w/o insert (bp): 4800
  Total vector size (bp): 6348
  Vector type: Mammalian Expression
Growth in bacteria
  Bacterial resistance: Ampicillin, 100 μg/mL
  Growth temperature: 37°C
  Growth strain: DH5alpha
  Copy number: Unknown
Gene/Insert
  Gene/Insert name: Cyri-B (alt name: Fam49B)
  Species: H. sapiens (human)
  Entrez Gene: CYRIB (a.k.a. BM-009, CYRI, CYRI-B, FAM49B, L1)
  Promoter: CMV
  Tag / fusion protein: mCherry
  Cloning method: Unknown
  Sequencing primers: 5′ SP6
Resource information
  A portion of this plasmid was derived from a plasmid made by: This was cloned in Laura Machesky's laboratory by Loic Fort at the CRUK Scotland Institute
Terms and licenses: Academic/Nonprofit Terms; Industry Terms: Not Available to Industry
Depositor comments: Laura Machesky's laboratory is now in the Department of Biochemistry at the University of Cambridge.
How to cite: p17-mCherry-CYRI-B was a gift from Laura Machesky (Addgene plasmid # 248970 ; http://n2t.net/addgene:248970 ; RRID:Addgene_248970)
